Addgene plasmid #43215: I-TTTA
Depositing lab: Chad Cowan & Kiran Musunuru. Depositing organization: Harvard University. Publication: A TALEN Genome-Editing System for Generating Human Stem Cell-Based Disease Models. Ding Q, Lee YK, Schaefer EA, Peters DT, Veres A, Kim K, Kuperwasser N, Motola DL, Meissner TB, Hendriks WT, Trevisan M, Gupta RM, Moisan A, Banks E, Friesen M, Schinzel RT, Xia F, Tang A, Xia Y, Figueroa E, Wann A, Ahfeldt T, Daheron L, Zhang F, Rubin LL, Peng LF, Chung RT, Musunuru K, Cowan CA. Cell Stem Cell. 2012 Dec 12. pii: S1934-5909(12)00645-5. doi: 10.1016/j.stem.2012.11.011. PubMed 23246482.
Backbone
  Vector backbone: pCRII-TOPO
  Backbone manufacturer: Invitrogen
  Backbone size w/o insert (bp): 3973
  Vector type: Bacterial Cloning
Growth in bacteria
  Bacterial resistance: Ampicillin and Kanamycin, 100 & 50 μg/mL
  Growth temperature: 37°C
  Growth strain: Top10
  Copy number: High Copy
Gene/Insert
  Gene/Insert name: I-TTTA
  Species: Synthetic
  Insert size (bp): 424
  Cloning method: TOPO Cloning
  Sequencing primers: 5′ T7; 3′ M13-rev
Terms and licenses: Academic/Nonprofit Terms; Industry Terms: Not Available to Industry
How to cite: I-TTTA was a gift from Chad Cowan & Kiran Musunuru (Addgene plasmid # 43215 ; http://n2t.net/addgene:43215 ; RRID:Addgene_43215)
