[The description below was written by a language model from this plasmid's Addgene catalogue record.]
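Description:
I-TTTA is a bacterial cloning plasmid built on the commercial pCRII-TOPO backbone (about 4 kb without insert), into which a 424 bp synthetic fragment was introduced by TOPO cloning. It is a high-copy plasmid maintained in E. coli, and the record lists both ampicillin and kanamycin resistance, consistent with the dual selection markers carried by this backbone. The insert is flanked by standard T7 and M13-reverse priming sites, which are listed for sequence verification. No feature table is provided, so the arrangement of individual elements cannot be described beyond what the catalogue fields give.

The insert is named only "I-TTTA" and is described as synthetic; the record does not spell out its contents. The associated publication describes a TALEN genome-editing system for generating human stem cell-based disease models. In that context, the name and the insert size suggest a pre-assembled block of four TAL effector repeats recognising the bases T-T-T-A, with the "I" prefix probably marking its position in an ordered assembly scheme. This reading is an inference from the name and length, not something the record states. There is no promoter or expression cassette recorded for the insert, and the vector type is given as bacterial cloning. The plasmid is therefore best understood as a storage and source vector for a modular DNA part, not as an expression construct. It would probably serve as one member of a library of repeat modules that are combined to build custom TALE DNA-binding arrays, which are then joined to a nuclease domain in a separate destination vector for targeted editing.
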