>Addgene plasmid #43215 | I-TTTA | depositor partial sequence | sequence record 58480 | I-TTTA sequence 424 bps
CGTCTCCTGACCCCAGAGCAGGTCGTGGCCATTGCCTCGAATGGAGGGGGCAAACAGGCGTTGGAAACCG
TACAACGATTGCTGCCGGTGCTGTGCCAAGCGCACGGACTCACCCCAGAGCAGGTCGTGGCCATTGCCTC
GAATGGAGGGGGCAAACAGGCGTTGGAAACCGTACAACGATTGCTGCCGGTGCTGTGCCAAGCGCACGGC
CTCACCCCAGAGCAGGTCGTGGCCATTGCCTCGAATGGAGGGGGCAAACAGGCGTTGGAAACCGTACAAC
GATTGCTGCCGGTGCTGTGCCAAGCGCACGGATTAACACCAGAGCAGGTCGTGGCAATCGCCTCCAACAT
TGGCGGGAAACAGGCACTCGAGACTGTCCAGCGCCTGCTTCCCGTGCTGTGCCAAGCGCACGGCTTAAGA
GACG
