>Addgene plasmid #43215 | I-TTTA | addgene partial sequence | sequence record 61961 | M13-F20 5'-TGTAAAACGACGGCCAGT-3'
TTAGGCGAATTGGGCCCTCTAGATGCATGCTCGAGCGGCCGCCAGTGTGATGGATATCTGCAGAATTNNC
CCTTAAGTATCTTTCCTGTGCCCACGTCTCTTAAGCCGTGCGCTTGGCACAGCACGGGAAGCAGGCGCTG
GACAGTCTCGAGTGCCTGTTTCCCGCCAATGTTGGAGGCGATTGCCACGACCTGCTCTGGTGTTAATCCG
TGCGCTTGGCACAGCACCGGCAGCAATCGTTGTACGGTTTCCAACGCCTGTTTGCCCCCTCCATTCGAGG
CAATGGCCACGACCTGCTCTGGGGTGAGGCCGTGCGCTTGGCACAGCACCGGCAGCAATCGTTGTACGGT
TTCCAACGCCTGTTTGCCCCCTCCATTCGAGGCAATGGCCACGACCTGCTCTGGGGTGAGTCCGTGCGCT
TGGCACAGCACCGGCAGCAATCGTTGTACGGTTTCCAACGCCTGTTTGCCCCCTCCATTCGAGGCAATGG
CCACGACCTGCTCTGGGGTCAGGAGACGCGCTAGGACGGCATCTATATAAGGGCGAATTCCAGCACACTG
GCGGCCGTTACTAGTGGATCCGAGCTCGGTACCAAGCTTGATGCATAGCTTGAGTATTCTATAGTGTCAC
CTAAATAGCTTGGCGTAATCATGGTCATAGCTGTTTCCTGTGTGAAATTGTTATCCGCTCACAATTCCAC
ACAACATACGAGCCGGAAGCATAAAGTGTAAAGCCTGGGGTGCCTAATGAGTGAGCTAACTCACATTAAT
TGCGTTGCGCTCACTGCCCGCTTTCCAGTCGGGAAACCTGTCGTGCCAGCTGCATTAATGAATCGGCCAA
CGCGCGGGGAGANGCGGTTTGCGTATTGGGCGCTCTTCCGCTTCCTCGCTCACTGACTCGCTGCGCTCGG
TCGTTCGGCTGCGGCGAGCGGTATCAGCTCACTCAAAGGCGGTAATACGGTTATCCACAGAATCAGGGGA
TAACGCA
